Addgene plasmid #44722: pDN-D2irTNG4kwh
Depositing lab: Gabor Balazsi. Depositing organization: University of Texas MD Anderson Cancer Center. Publication: Transferring a synthetic gene circuit from yeast to mammalian cells. Nevozhay D, Zal T, Balazsi G. Nat Commun. 2013 Feb 5;4:1451. doi: 10.1038/ncomms2471. PubMed 23385595.
Backbone
  Vector backbone: pcDNA4/TO
  Backbone manufacturer: Invitrogen
  Backbone size w/o insert (bp): 5078
  Total vector size (bp): 7446
  Modifications to backbone: CMV-2xTetO promoter replaced with pCMV-D2i promoter. Rabbit β-globin intron and WPRE inserted before and after insert, respectively.
  Vector type: Mammalian Expression, Synthetic Biology ; Expression regulator/reporter; Expression "Linearizer" system
  Selectable markers: Zeocin
Growth in bacteria
  Bacterial resistance: Ampicillin, 100 μg/mL
  Growth temperature: 37°C
  Growth strain: XL10 Gold
  Copy number: Unknown
Gene/Insert 1
  Gene/Insert name: pCMV-D2i promoter (alt name: Modified CMV-based synthetic promoter containing two tetO2 sites)
  Species: Synthetic
  Insert size (bp): 672
  Mutation: Initiator motif (Inr) displaced relative to pCMV-2xtetO (returned to its natural position). Two tetO2 sites flanking Inr motif.
  Promoter: pCMV-D2i
  Cloning method: Restriction Enzyme; 5′ cloning site SpeI (not destroyed); 3′ cloning site AflII (not destroyed)
  Sequencing primers: 5′ Amp-R; 3′ Bglob-intron-R (TTTGCCCCCTCCATATAACA)
Gene/Insert 2
  Gene/Insert name: htetR::NLS::EGFP (alt names: humanized tetracycline repressor; Simian virus 40 (SV40) large-T-antigen nuclear localization sequence; Enhanced green fluorescent protein)
  Species: H. sapiens (human), Synthetic
  Insert size (bp): 2481
  Mutation: Region around the ATG translation start codon converted to the consensus Kozak sequence; sequence optimized for mammalian codon bias
  Tag / fusion protein: Rabbit β-globin intron II (N terminal on insert); WPRE (C terminal on insert)
  Cloning method: Restriction Enzyme; 5′ cloning site BamHI (not destroyed); 3′ cloning site XhoI (not destroyed)
  Sequencing primers: 5′ Bglob-intron-F (ctggtcatcatcctgccttt); CMV-F; 3′ EGFP-N; WPRE-R, BGH-rev
Resource information
  A portion of this plasmid was derived from a plasmid made by: Fragment containing humanized htetR gene from pTet-OFF Advanced plasmid (Clontech). Mammalian codon optimized variant of eGFP gene from the pIRES2-EGFP plasmid (Clontech). Rabbit β-globin intron II-containing fragment from plasmid pcDNA6/TR (Invitrogen). Fragment containing WPRE from plasmid pLVX-DD-tdTomato (Clontech). Modified CMV-based synthetic promoter pCMV-D2i synthesized de novo (Bio Basic Inc., Markham, Ontario, Canada).
Terms and licenses: Academic/Nonprofit Terms; Industry Terms: Not Available to Industry
How to cite: pDN-D2irTNG4kwh was a gift from Gabor Balazsi (Addgene plasmid # 44722 ; http://n2t.net/addgene:44722 ; RRID:Addgene_44722)
