[The description below was written by a language model from this plasmid's Addgene catalogue record, the feature table of its GenBank file and pLannotate feature annotations shown in this document.]
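Description:
pDN-D2irTNG4kwh is a 7.4 kb mammalian expression plasmid built on the pcDNA4/TO backbone and designed as a synthetic-biology "linearizer" gene circuit, adapted from yeast for use in mammalian cells. It is propagated in E. coli through a high-copy ColE1/pUC-type origin with ampicillin resistance, and also carries an f1 origin. For selection in mammalian cells it has a Zeocin resistance cassette in which the Sh ble gene sits behind both the SV40 early promoter and the bacterial EM7 promoter and is terminated by the SV40 polyadenylation signal.

The backbone's original CMV-2xTetO promoter has been replaced by pCMV-D2i, a de novo synthesized CMV enhancer/promoter in which the initiator motif has been returned to its natural position and is flanked by two tetO2 operator sites. This promoter drives a single fusion protein, htetR::NLS::EGFP: a humanized, codon-optimized tetracycline repressor joined through the SV40 large-T nuclear localization signal to EGFP, with a consensus Kozak context at the start codon. The automated annotation labels the repressor portion as an rtTA3 fragment and the operators as PLtetO-1 and TRE fragments, most likely because of sequence similarity, since the catalogue entry identifies them as tetR and tetO2. A rabbit β-globin intron II upstream of the coding sequence and a WPRE downstream, followed by the bGH polyadenylation signal, are included to enhance transcript processing and expression.

Because the repressor binds operators in its own promoter, the construct forms a negative autoregulatory loop. A tetracycline-class inducer would relieve this repression, and the EGFP moiety reports expression level directly. The two partial GenBank records cover only the promoter and Zeocin cassette regions and agree with the full-length annotation.
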