Features (pLannotate 1.2.2; 27 found; start..end, strand, type, name):
     28..80      -  misc_feature   bom (fragment): basis of mobility region from pBR322
    235..614     +  enhancer       CMV enhancer: human cytomegalovirus immediate early enhancer
    615..813     +  promoter       CMV promoter: human cytomegalovirus (CMV) immediate early promoter
    812..833     +  promoter       PLtetO-1 promoter (fragment): modified phage lambda PL promoter with tet operator sites (Lutz and Bujard, 1997)
    839..858     +  promoter       tight TRE promoter (fragment): Tet-responsive promoter PTight, consisting of seven tet operator sequences followed by the minimal CMV promoter
    925..949     +  misc_feature   MCS (fragment): pUC18/19 multiple cloning site
    950..1010    +  promoter       SV40 promoter (fragment): SV40 early promoter
   1041..1613    +  intron         β-globin intron: intron from rabbit β-globin gene
   1637..2256    +  CDS            rtTA3 (fragment): reverse tetracycline transactivator 3 activates expression from Tet-responsive promoters in the presence of doxycycline
   2255..2273    +  CDS            SV40 NLS (fragment): nuclear localization signal of SV40 (simian virus 40) large T antigen
   2297..3016    +  CDS            EGFP: the original enhanced GFP (Yang et al., 1996) mammalian codon-optimized
   3031..3419    +  misc_feature   WPRE: woodchuck hepatitis virus posttranscriptional regulatory element
   3463..3687    +  polyA_signal   bGH poly(A) signal: bovine growth hormone polyadenylation signal
   3691..3712    +  promoter       SV40 promoter (fragment): SV40 enhancer and early promoter
   3733..4161    +  rep_origin     f1 ori (sequence partly withheld): f1 bacteriophage origin of replication; arrow indicates direction of (+) strand synthesis
   4175..4504    +  promoter       SV40 promoter: SV40 enhancer and early promoter
   4552..4599    +  promoter       EM7 promoter: synthetic bacterial promoter&nbsp
   4618..4992    +  CDS            BleoR: antibiotic-binding protein; Sh ble from Streptoalloteichus hindustanus; confers resistance to bleomycin, phleomycin, and Zeocin™
   5002..5127    +  CDS            ble (fragment): BLE_KLEPN - Experimental evidence at protein level: Swiss-Prot protein existence level 1. Binding protein with a strong affinity to the bleomycin family of antibiotics. Binds to CL990; an antimitotic-antibiotic compound. From Klebsiella pneumoniae.
   5122..5243    +  polyA_signal   SV40 poly(A) signal: SV40 polyadenylation signal
   5316..5332    -  protein_bind   lac operator: The lac repressor binds to the lac operator to inhibit transcription in E. coli. This inhibition can be relieved by adding lactose or isopropyl-β-D-thiogalactopyranoside (IPTG). lac repressor encoded by lacI
   5340..5370    -  promoter       lac promoter: promoter for the E. coli lac operon
   5385..5406    -  protein_bind   CAP binding site: CAP binding activates transcription in the presence of cAMP. E. coli catabolite activator protein
   5419..5511    -  CDS            lacI (fragment): lac repressor; lacI; The lac repressor binds to the lac operator to inhibit transcription in E. coli. This inhibition can be relieved by adding lactose or isopropyl-β-D-thiogalactopyranoside (IPTG).
   5694..6279    -  rep_origin     ori: high-copy-number ColE1/pMB1/pBR322/pUC origin of replication
   6450..7310    -  CDS            AmpR: β-lactamase; bla; confers resistance to ampicillin, carbenicillin, and related antibiotics
   7311..7415    -  promoter       AmpR promoter: bla
>Addgene plasmid #44722 | pDN-D2irTNG4kwh | depositor full sequence | sequence record 61263 | pDN-D2irTNG4kwh sequence 7446 bps
GACGGATCGGGAGATCTCCCGATCCCCTATGGTGCACTCTCAGTACAATCTGCTCTGATGCCGCATAGTT
AAGCCAGTATCTGCTCCCTGCTTGTGTGTTGGAGGTCGCTGAGTAGTGCGCGAGCAAAATTTAAGCTACA
ACAAGGCAAGGCTTGACCGACAATTGCATGAAGAATCTGCTTAGGGTTAGGCGTTTTGCGCTGCTTCGCG
ATGTACGGGCCAGATATACGCGTTGACATTGATTATTGACTAGTTATTAATAGTAATCAATTACGGGGTC
ATTAGTTCATAGCCCATATATGGAGTTCCGCGTTACATAACTTACGGTAAATGGCCCGCCTGGCTGACCG
CCCAACGACCCCCGCCCATTGACGTCAATAATGACGTATGTTCCCATAGTAACGCCAATAGGGACTTTCC
ATTGACGTCAATGGGTGGAGTATTTACGGTAAACTGCCCACTTGGCAGTACATCAAGTGTATCATATGCC
AAGTACGCCCCCTATTGACGTCAATGACGGTAAATGGCCCGCCTGGCATTATGCCCAGTACATGACCTTA
TGGGACTTTCCTACTTGGCAGTACATCTACGTATTAGTCATCGCTATTACCATGGTGATGCGGTTTTGGC
AGTACATCAATGGGCGTGGATAGCGGTTTGACTCACGGGGATTTCCAAGTCTCCACCCCATTGACGTCAA
TGGGAGTTTGTTTTGGCACCAAAATCAACGGGACTTTCCAAAATGTCGTAACAACTCCGCCCCATTGACG
CAAATGGGCGGTAGGCGTGTACGGTGGGAGGTCTATATAAGCATCCCTATCAGTGATAGAGATCAGATCT
CCCTATCAGTGATAGAGAGCTGTTTTGACCTCCATAGAAGACACCGGGACCGATCCAGCCTCCGGACTCT
AGCGTTTAAACTTAAGCTTGGTACCCGGGGATCCTCTAGGGCCTCTGAGCTATTCCAGAAGTAGTGAAGA
GGCTTTTTTGGAGGCCTAGGCTTTTGCAAAAAGCTCCGGATCGATCCTGAGAACTTCAGGGTGAGTTTGG
GGACCCTTGATTGTTCTTTCTTTTTCGCTATTGTAAAATTCATGTTATATGGAGGGGGCAAAGTTTTCAG
GGTGTTGTTTAGAATGGGAAGATGTCCCTTGTATCACCATGGACCCTCATGATAATTTTGTTTCTTTCAC
TTTCTACTCTGTTGACAACCATTGTCTCCTCTTATTTTCTTTTCATTTTCTGTAACTTTTTCGTTAAACT
TTAGCTTGCATTTGTAACGAATTTTTAAATTCACTTTTGTTTATTTGTCAGATTGTAAGTACTTTCTCTA
ATCACTTTTTTTTCAAGGCAATCAGGGTATATTATATTGTACTTCAGCACAGTTTTAGAGAACAATTGTT
ATAATTAAATGATAAGGTAGAATATTTCTGCATATAAATTCTGGCTGGCGTGGAAATATTCTTATTGGTA
GAAACAACTACATCCTGGTCATCATCCTGCCTTTCTCTTTATGGTTACAATGATATACACTGTTTGAGAT
GAGGATAAAATACTCTGAGTCCAAACCGGGCCCCTCTGCTAACCATGTTCATGCCTTCTTCTTTTTCCTA
CAGGTCCTGCAGGCGCCACCATGGGTTCTAGACTGGACAAGAGCAAAGTCATAAACTCTGCTCTGGAATT
ACTCAATGAAGTCGGTATCGAAGGCCTGACGACAAGGAAACTCGCTCAAAAGCTGGGAGTTGAGCAGCCT
ACCCTGTACTGGCACGTGAAGAACAAGCGGGCCCTGCTCGATGCCCTGGCAATCGAGATGCTGGACAGGC
ATCATACCCACTTCTGCCCCCTGGAAGGCGAGTCATGGCAAGACTTTCTGCGGAACAACGCCAAGTCATT
CCGCTGTGCTCTCCTCTCACATCGCGACGGGGCTAAAGTGCATCTCGGCACCCGCCCAACAGAGAAACAG
TACGAAACCCTGGAAAATCAGCTCGCGTTCCTGTGTCAGCAAGGCTTCTCCCTGGAGAACGCACTGTACG
CTCTGTCCGCCGTGGGCCACTTTACACTGGGCTGCGTATTGGAGGATCAGGAGCATCAAGTAGCAAAAGA
GGAAAGAGAGACACCTACCACCGATTCTATGCCCCCACTTCTGAGACAAGCAATTGAGCTGTTCGACCAT
CAGGGAGCCGAACCTGCCTTCCTTTTCGGCCTGGAACTAATCATATGTGGCCTGGAGAAACAGCTAAAGT
GCGAAAGCGGCGGGCCAAAAAAGAAGAGAAAGGGTGACGGTGCTGGTTTAATTAACATGGTGAGCAAGGG
CGAGGAGCTGTTCACCGGGGTGGTGCCCATCCTGGTCGAGCTGGACGGCGACGTAAACGGCCACAAGTTC
AGCGTGTCCGGCGAGGGCGAGGGCGATGCCACCTACGGCAAGCTGACCCTGAAGTTCATCTGCACCACCG
GCAAGCTGCCCGTGCCCTGGCCCACCCTCGTGACCACCCTGACCTACGGCGTGCAGTGCTTCAGCCGCTA
CCCCGACCACATGAAGCAGCACGACTTCTTCAAGTCCGCCATGCCCGAAGGCTACGTCCAGGAGCGCACC
ATCTTCTTCAAGGACGACGGCAACTACAAGACCCGCGCCGAGGTGAAGTTCGAGGGCGACACCCTGGTGA
ACCGCATCGAGCTGAAGGGCATCGACTTCAAGGAGGACGGCAACATCCTGGGGCACAAGCTGGAGTACAA
CTACAACAGCCACAACGTCTATATCATGGCCGACAAGCAGAAGAACGGCATCAAGGTGAACTTCAAGATC
CGCCACAACATCGAGGACGGCAGCGTGCAGCTCGCCGACCACTACCAGCAGAACACCCCCATCGGCGACG
GCCCCGTGCTGCTGCCCGACAACCACTACCTGAGCACCCAGTCCGCCCTGAGCAAAGACCCCAACGAGAA
GCGCGATCACATGGTCCTGCTGGAGTTCGTGACCGCCGCCGGGATCACTCTCGGCATGGACGAGCTGTAC
AAGTAAACCGGTGCGGCCGCAATCAACCTCTGGATTACAAAATTTGTGAAAGATTGACTGGTATTCTTAA
CTATGTTGCTCCTTTTACGCTATGTGGATACGCTGCTTTAATGCCTTTGTATCATGCTATTGCTTCCCGT
ATGGCTTTCATTTTCTCCTCCTTGTATAAATCCTGGTTGCTGTCTCTTTATGAGGAGTTGTGGCCCGTTG
TCAGGCAACGTGGCGTGGTGTGCACTGTGTTTGCTGACGCAACCCCCACTGGTTGGGGCATTGCCACCAC
CTGTCAGCTCCTTTCCGGGACTTTCGCTTTCCCCCTCCCTATTGCCACGGCGGAACTCATCGCCGCCTGC
CTTGCCCGCTGCTGGACAGGGGCTCGGCTGTTGGGCACTGACAATTCCGTGGTGTTGTCCTCGAGTCTAG
AGGGCCCGTTTAAACCCGCTGATCAGCCTCGACTGTGCCTTCTAGTTGCCAGCCATCTGTTGTTTGCCCC
TCCCCCGTGCCTTCCTTGACCCTGGAAGGTGCCACTCCCACTGTCCTTTCCTAATAAAATGAGGAAATTG
CATCGCATTGTCTGAGTAGGTGTCATTCTATTCTGGGGGGTGGGGTGGGGCAGGACAGCAAGGGGGAGGA
TTGGGAAGACAATAGCAGGCATGCTGGGGATGCGGTGGGCTCTATGGCTTCTGAGGCGGAAAGAACCAGC
TGGGGCTCTAGGGGGTATCCCC
[124 nt withheld, positions 3733-3856]
C
[91 nt withheld, positions 3858-3948]
A
[49 nt withheld, positions 3950-3998]
CCTTTGACGTTGGAGTCCACGTTCTTTAATAGTGGACTCTTGTTCCAAACTGGAACAACACTCAACCCTA
TCTCGGTCTATTCTTTTGATTTATAAGGGATTTTGCCGATTTCGGCCTATTGGTTAAAAAATGAGCTGAT
TTAACAAAAATTTAACGCGAATTAATTCTGTGGAATGTGTGTCAGTTAGGGTGTGGAAAGTCCCCAGGCT
CCCCAGCAGGCAGAAGTATGCAAAGCATGCATCTCAATTAGTCAGCAACCAGGTGTGGAAAGTCCCCAGG
CTCCCCAGCAGGCAGAAGTATGCAAAGCATGCATCTCAATTAGTCAGCAACCATAGTCCCGCCCCTAACT
CCGCCCATCCCGCCCCTAACTCCGCCCAGTTCCGCCCATTCTCCGCCCCATGGCTGACTAATTTTTTTTA
TTTATGCAGAGGCCGAGGCCGCCTCTGCCTCTGAGCTATTCCAGAAGTAGTGAGGAGGCTTTTTTGGAGG
CCTAGGCTTTTGCAAAAAGCTCCCGGGAGCTTGTATATCCATTTTCGGATCTGATCAGCACGTGTTGACA
ATTAATCATCGGCATAGTATATCGGCATAGTATAATACGACAAGGTGAGGAACTAAACCATGGCCAAGTT
GACCAGTGCCGTTCCGGTGCTCACCGCGCGCGACGTCGCCGGAGCGGTCGAGTTCTGGACCGACCGGCTC
GGGTTCTCCCGGGACTTCGTGGAGGACGACTTCGCCGGTGTGGTCCGGGACGACGTGACCCTGTTCATCA
GCGCGGTCCAGGACCAGGTGGTGCCGGACAACACCCTGGCCTGGGTGTGGGTGCGCGGCCTGGACGAGCT
GTACGCCGAGTGGTCGGAGGTCGTGTCCACGAACTTCCGGGACGCCTCCGGGCCGGCCATGACCGAGATC
GGCGAGCAGCCGTGGGGGCGGGAGTTCGCCCTGCGCGACCCGGCCGGCAACTGCGTGCACTTCGTGGCCG
AGGAGCAGGACTGACACGTGCTACGAGATTTCGATTCCACCGCCGCCTTCTATGAAAGGTTGGGCTTCGG
AATCGTTTTCCGGGACGCCGGCTGGATGATCCTCCAGCGCGGGGATCTCATGCTGGAGTTCTTCGCCCAC
CCCAACTTGTTTATTGCAGCTTATAATGGTTACAAATAAAGCAATAGCATCACAAATTTCACAAATAAAG
CATTTTTTTCACTGCATTCTAGTTGTGGTTTGTCCAAACTCATCAATGTATCTTATCATGTCTGTATACC
GTCGACCTCTAGCTAGAGCTTGGCGTAATCATGGTCATAGCTGTTTCCTGTGTGAAATTGTTATCCGCTC
ACAATTCCACACAACATACGAGCCGGAAGCATAAAGTGTAAAGCCTGGGGTGCCTAATGAGTGAGCTAAC
TCACATTAATTGCGTTGCGCTCACTGCCCGCTTTCCAGTCGGGAAACCTGTCGTGCCAGCTGCATTAATG
AATCGGCCAACGCGCGGGGAGAGGCGGTTTGCGTATTGGGCGCTCTTCCGCTTCCTCGCTCACTGACTCG
CTGCGCTCGGTCGTTCGGCTGCGGCGAGCGGTATCAGCTCACTCAAAGGCGGTAATACGGTTATCCACAG
AATCAGGGGATAACGCAGGAAAGAACATGTGAGCAAAAGGCCAGCAAAAGGCCAGGAACCGTAAAAAGGC
CGCGTTGCTGGCGTTTTTCCATAGGCTCCGCCCCCCTGACGAGCATCACAAAAATCGACGCTCAAGTCAG
AGGTGGCGAAACCCGACAGGACTATAAAGATACCAGGCGTTTCCCCCTGGAAGCTCCCTCGTGCGCTCTC
CTGTTCCGACCCTGCCGCTTACCGGATACCTGTCCGCCTTTCTCCCTTCGGGAAGCGTGGCGCTTTCTCA
TAGCTCACGCTGTAGGTATCTCAGTTCGGTGTAGGTCGTTCGCTCCAAGCTGGGCTGTGTGCACGAACCC
CCCGTTCAGCCCGACCGCTGCGCCTTATCCGGTAACTATCGTCTTGAGTCCAACCCGGTAAGACACGACT
TATCGCCACTGGCAGCAGCCACTGGTAACAGGATTAGCAGAGCGAGGTATGTAGGCGGTGCTACAGAGTT
CTTGAAGTGGTGGCCTAACTACGGCTACACTAGAAGAACAGTATTTGGTATCTGCGCTCTGCTGAAGCCA
GTTACCTTCGGAAAAAGAGTTGGTAGCTCTTGATCCGGCAAACAAACCACCGCTGGTAGCGGTTTTTTTG
TTTGCAAGCAGCAGATTACGCGCAGAAAAAAAGGATCTCAAGAAGATCCTTTGATCTTTTCTACGGGGTC
TGACGCTCAGTGGAACGAAAACTCACGTTAAGGGATTTTGGTCATGAGATTATCAAAAAGGATCTTCACC
TAGATCCTTTTAAATTAAAAATGAAGTTTTAAATCAATCTAAAGTATATATGAGTAAACTTGGTCTGACA
GTTACCAATGCTTAATCAGTGAGGCACCTATCTCAGCGATCTGTCTATTTCGTTCATCCATAGTTGCCTG
ACTCCCCGTCGTGTAGATAACTACGATACGGGAGGGCTTACCATCTGGCCCCAGTGCTGCAATGATACCG
CGAGACCCACGCTCACCGGCTCCAGATTTATCAGCAATAAACCAGCCAGCCGGAAGGGCCGAGCGCAGAA
GTGGTCCTGCAACTTTATCCGCCTCCATCCAGTCTATTAATTGTTGCCGGGAAGCTAGAGTAAGTAGTTC
GCCAGTTAATAGTTTGCGCAACGTTGTTGCCATTGCTACAGGCATCGTGGTGTCACGCTCGTCGTTTGGT
ATGGCTTCATTCAGCTCCGGTTCCCAACGATCAAGGCGAGTTACATGATCCCCCATGTTGTGCAAAAAAG
CGGTTAGCTCCTTCGGTCCTCCGATCGTTGTCAGAAGTAAGTTGGCCGCAGTGTTATCACTCATGGTTAT
GGCAGCACTGCATAATTCTCTTACTGTCATGCCATCCGTAAGATGCTTTTCTGTGACTGGTGAGTACTCA
ACCAAGTCATTCTGAGAATAGTGTATGCGGCGACCGAGTTGCTCTTGCCCGGCGTCAATACGGGATAATA
CCGCGCCACATAGCAGAACTTTAAAAGTGCTCATCATTGGAAAACGTTCTTCGGGGCGAAAACTCTCAAG
GATCTTACCGCTGTTGAGATCCAGTTCGATGTAACCCACTCGTGCACCCAACTGATCTTCAGCATCTTTT
ACTTTCACCAGCGTTTCTGGGTGAGCAAAAACAGGAAGGCAAAATGCCGCAAAAAAGGGAATAAGGGCGA
CACGGAAATGTTGAATACTCATACTCTTCCTTTTTCAATATTATTGAAGCATTTATCAGGGTTATTGTCT
CATGAGCGGATACATATTTGAATGTATTTAGAAAAATAAACAAATAGGGGTTCCGCGCACATTTCCCCGA
AAAGTGCCACCTGACGTC
