LOCUS       Exported 895 bp ds-DNA linear SYN 23-MAY-2021
DEFINITION  synthetic linear DNA
ACCESSION   .
VERSION     .
KEYWORDS    pDN-D2irTNG4kwh
SOURCE      synthetic DNA construct
  ORGANISM  synthetic DNA construct
REFERENCE   1 (bases 1 to 895)
  AUTHORS   Nevozhay D, Zal T, Balazsi G
  TITLE     Transferring a synthetic gene circuit from yeast to mammalian cells.
  JOURNAL   Nat Commun. 2013 Feb 5;4:1451. doi: 10.1038/ncomms2471.
  PUBMED    23385595
REFERENCE   2 (bases 1 to 895)
  AUTHORS   .
  TITLE     Direct Submission
  JOURNAL   Exported May 23, 2021 from SnapGene Server 1.1.58
            http://www.snapgene.com
FEATURES             Location/Qualifiers
     source          1..895
                     /organism="synthetic DNA construct"
                     /mol_type="other DNA"
     regulatory      104..113
                     /regulatory_class="other"
                     /note="vertebrate consensus sequence for strong initiation
                     of translation (Kozak, 1987)"
     primer_bind     complement(821..842)
                     /label=EGFP-N
                     /note="EGFP, reverse primer"
ORIGIN
        1 gatatacact gtttgagatg aggataaaat actctgagtc caaaccgggc ccctctgcta
       61 accatgttca tgccttcttc tttttcctac aggtcctgca ggcgccacca tgggttctag
      121 actggacaag agcaaagtca taaactctgc tctggaatta ctcaatgaag tcggtatcga
      181 aggcctgacg acaaggaaac tcgctcaaaa gctgggagtt gagcagccta ccctgtactg
      241 gcacgtgaag aacaagcggg ccctgctcga tgccctggca atcgagatgc tggacaggca
      301 tcatacccac ttctgccccc tggaaggcga gtcatggcaa gactttctgc ggaacaacgc
      361 caagtcattc cgctgtgctc tcctctcaca tcgcgacggg gctaaagtgc atctcggcac
      421 ccgcccaaca gagaaacagt acgaaaccct ggaaaatcag ctcgcgttcc tgtgtcagca
      481 aggcttctcc ctggagaacg cactgtacgc tctgtccgcc gtgggccact ttacactggg
      541 ctgcgtattg gaggatcagg agcatcaagt agcaaaagag gaaagagaga cacctaccac
      601 cgattctatg cccccacttc tgagacaagc aattgagctg ttcgaccatc agggagccga
      661 acctgccttc cttttcggcc tggaactaat catatgtggc ctggagaaac agctaaagtg
      721 cgaaagcggc gggccaaaaa agaagagaaa gggtgacggt gctggtttaa ttaacatggt
      781 gagcaagggc gaggagctgt tcaccggggt ggtgcccatc ctggtcgagc tggacggcga
      841 cgtaaacggc cacaagttca gcgtgtccgg cgagggcgag ggcgatgcca cctac
//
