LOCUS       Exported 900 bp ds-DNA linear SYN 23-MAY-2021
DEFINITION  synthetic linear DNA
ACCESSION   .
VERSION     .
KEYWORDS    pDN-D2irTNG4kwh
SOURCE      synthetic DNA construct
  ORGANISM  synthetic DNA construct
REFERENCE   1 (bases 1 to 900)
  AUTHORS   Nevozhay D, Zal T, Balazsi G
  TITLE     Transferring a synthetic gene circuit from yeast to mammalian cells.
  JOURNAL   Nat Commun. 2013 Feb 5;4:1451. doi: 10.1038/ncomms2471.
  PUBMED    23385595
REFERENCE   2 (bases 1 to 900)
  AUTHORS   .
  TITLE     Direct Submission
  JOURNAL   Exported May 23, 2021 from SnapGene Server 1.1.58
            http://www.snapgene.com
FEATURES             Location/Qualifiers
     source          1..900
                     /organism="synthetic DNA construct"
                     /mol_type="other DNA"
     promoter        93..140
                     /label=EM7 promoter
                     /note="synthetic bacterial promoter "
     CDS             159..533
                     /codon_start=1
                     /gene="Sh ble from Streptoalloteichus hindustanus"
                     /product="antibiotic-binding protein"
                     /label=BleoR
                     /note="confers resistance to bleomycin, phleomycin, and
                     Zeocin(TM)"
                     /translation="MAKLTSAVPVLTARDVAGAVEFWTDRLGFSRDFVEDDFAGVVRDD
                     VTLFISAVQDQVVPDNTLAWVWVRGLDELYAEWSEVVSTNFRDASGPAMTEIGEQPWGR
                     EFALRDPAGNCVHFVAEEQD"
     polyA_signal    663..784
                     /label=SV40 poly(A) signal
                     /note="SV40 polyadenylation signal"
     primer_bind     complement(700..719)
                     /label=SV40pA-R
                     /note="SV40 polyA, reverse primer"
     primer_bind     754..773
                     /label=EBV-rev
                     /note="SV40 polyA terminator, reverse primer"
     primer_bind     complement(833..849)
                     /label=M13 rev
                     /note="common sequencing primer, one of multiple similar
                     variants"
     primer_bind     complement(833..849)
                     /label=M13 Reverse
                     /note="In lacZ gene. Also called M13-rev"
     primer_bind     complement(846..868)
                     /label=M13/pUC Reverse
                     /note="In lacZ gene"
     protein_bind    857..873
                     /label=lac operator
                     /bound_moiety="lac repressor encoded by lacI"
                     /note="The lac repressor binds to the lac operator to
                     inhibit transcription in E. coli. This inhibition can be
                     relieved by adding lactose or
                     isopropyl-beta-D-thiogalactopyranoside (IPTG)."
ORIGIN
        1 cagaagtagt gaggaggctt ttttggaggc ctaggctttt gcaaaaagct cccgggagct
       61 tgtatatcca ttttcggatc tgatcagcac gtgttgacaa ttaatcatcg gcatagtata
      121 tcggcatagt ataatacgac aaggtgagga actaaaccat ggccaagttg accagtgccg
      181 ttccggtgct caccgcgcgc gacgtcgccg gagcggtcga gttctggacc gaccggctcg
      241 ggttctcccg ggacttcgtg gaggacgact tcgccggtgt ggtccgggac gacgtgaccc
      301 tgttcatcag cgcggtccag gaccaggtgg tgccggacaa caccctggcc tgggtgtggg
      361 tgcgcggcct ggacgagctg tacgccgagt ggtcggaggt cgtgtccacg aacttccggg
      421 acgcctccgg gccggccatg accgagatcg gcgagcagcc gtgggggcgg gagttcgccc
      481 tgcgcgaccc ggccggcaac tgcgtgcact tcgtggccga ggagcaggac tgacacgtgc
      541 tacgagattt cgattccacc gccgccttct atgaaaggtt gggcttcgga atcgttttcc
      601 gggacgccgg ctggatgatc ctccagcgcg gggatctcat gctggagttc ttcgcccacc
      661 ccaacttgtt tattgcagct tataatggtt acaaataaag caatagcatc acaaatttca
      721 caaataaagc atttttttca ctgcattcta gttgtggttt gtccaaactc atcaatgtat
      781 cttatcatgt ctgtataccg tcgacctcta gctagagctt ggcgtaatca tggtcatagc
      841 tgtttcctgt gtgaaattgt tatccgctca caattccaca caacatacga gccggaagca
//
