LOCUS       Exported 903 bp ds-DNA linear SYN 23-MAY-2021
DEFINITION  synthetic linear DNA
ACCESSION   .
VERSION     .
KEYWORDS    pDN-D2irTNG4kwh
SOURCE      synthetic DNA construct
  ORGANISM  synthetic DNA construct
REFERENCE   1 (bases 1 to 903)
  AUTHORS   Nevozhay D, Zal T, Balazsi G
  TITLE     Transferring a synthetic gene circuit from yeast to mammalian cells.
  JOURNAL   Nat Commun. 2013 Feb 5;4:1451. doi: 10.1038/ncomms2471.
  PUBMED    23385595
REFERENCE   2 (bases 1 to 903)
  AUTHORS   .
  TITLE     Direct Submission
  JOURNAL   Exported May 23, 2021 from SnapGene Server 1.1.58
            http://www.snapgene.com
FEATURES             Location/Qualifiers
     source          1..903
                     /organism="synthetic DNA construct"
                     /mol_type="other DNA"
     protein_bind    215..233
                     /gene="tetO"
                     /label=tet operator
                     /bound_moiety="tetracycline repressor TetR"
                     /note="bacterial operator O2 for the tetR and tetA genes"
     protein_bind    241..259
                     /gene="tetO"
                     /label=tet operator
                     /bound_moiety="tetracycline repressor TetR"
                     /note="bacterial operator O2 for the tetR and tetA genes"
     primer_bind     complement(284..304)
                     /label=CMV-F
                     /note="Human CMV immediate early promoter, forward primer"
     enhancer        459..838
                     /label=CMV enhancer
                     /note="human cytomegalovirus immediate early enhancer"
ORIGIN
        1 aagaaagaac aatcaagggt ccccaaactc accctgaagt tctcaggatc gatccggagc
       61 tttttgcaaa agcctaggcc tccaaaaaag cctcttcact acttctggaa tagctcagag
      121 gccctagagg atccccgggt accaagctta agtttaaacg ctagagtccg gaggctggat
      181 cggtcccggt gtcttctatg gaggtcaaaa cagctctcta tcactgatag ggagatctga
      241 tctctatcac tgatagggat gcttatatag acctcccacc gtacacgcct accgcccatt
      301 tgcgtcaatg gggcggagtt gttacgacat tttggaaagt cccgttgatt ttggtgccaa
      361 aacaaactcc cattgacgtc aatggggtgg agacttggaa atccccgtga gtcaaaccgc
      421 tatccacgcc cattgatgta ctgccaaaac cgcatcacca tggtaatagc gatgactaat
      481 acgtagatgt actgccaagt aggaaagtcc cataaggtca tgtactgggc ataatgccag
      541 gcgggccatt taccgtcatt gacgtcaata gggggcgtac ttggcatatg atacacttga
      601 tgtactgcca agtgggcagt ttaccgtaaa tactccaccc attgacgtca atggaaagtc
      661 cctattggcg ttactatggg aacatacgtc attattgacg tcaatgggcg ggggtcgttg
      721 ggcggtcagc caggcgggcc atttaccgta agttatgtaa cgcggaactc catatatggg
      781 ctatgaacta atgaccccgt aattgattac tattaataac tagtcaataa tcaatgtcaa
      841 cgcgtatatc tggcccgtac atcgcgaagc agcgcaaaac gcctaaccct aagcagattc
      901 ttc
//
